>Addgene plasmid #84631 | pcDNA3-ERKsub(TA)DD-Venus-NES | addgene full sequence | sequence record 175151 | Addgene NGS Result
ATGGTGCGGGGTTCTCATCATCATCATCATCATGGTATGGCTAGCATGACTGGTGGACAGCAAATGGGTC
GGGATCTGTACGACGATGACGATAAGGATCCCATGGCTGACCAACTGACTGAAGAGTGGTCGACGGTACC
GCGGACCGGTCCTGACGTACCACGTGCACCAGTAGGAAAGGCAAAGCTGTCATTCCAATTCCCCCGCGCA
CGGGAGCTCATGGTGAGCAAGGGCGAGGAGCTGTTCACCGGGGTGGTGCCCATCCTGGTCGAGCTGGACG
GCGACGTAAACGGCCACAAGTTCAGCGTGTCCGGCGAGGGCGAGGGCGATGCCACCTACGGCAAGCTGAC
CCTGAAGCTGATCTGCACCACCGGCAAGCTGCCCGTGCCCTGGCCCACCCTCGTGACCACCCTGGGCTAC
GGCCTGCAGTGCTTCGCCCGCTACCCCGACCACATGAAGCAGCACGACTTCTTCAAGTCCGCCATGCCCG
AAGGCTACGTCCAGGAGCGCACCATCTTCTTCAAGGACGACGGCAACTACAAGACCCGCGCCGAGGTGAA
GTTCGAGGGCGACACCCTGGTGAACCGCATCGAGCTGAAGGGCATCGACTTCAAGGAGGACGGCAACATC
CTGGGGCACAAGCTGGAGTACAACTACAACAGCCACAACGTCTATATCACCGCCGACAAGCAGAAGAACG
GCATCAAGGCCAACTTCAAGATCCGCCACAACATCGAGGACGGCGGCGTGCAGCTCGCCGACCACTACCA
GCAGAACACCCCCATCGGCGACGGCCCCGTGCTGCTGCCCGACAACCACTACCTGAGCTACCAGTCCAAG
CTGAGCAAAGACCCCAACGAGAAGCGCGATCACATGGTCCTGCTGGAGTTCGTGACCGCCGCCGGGATCA
CTCTCGGCATGGACGAGCTGTACAAGGAATTCCTGCCCCCCCTGGAGCGCCTGACCCTGTAATCTAGAGG
GCCCTATTCTATAGTGTCACCTAAATGCTAGAGCTCGCTGATCAGCCTCGACTGTGCCTTCTAGTTGCCA
GCCATCTGTTGTTTGCCCCTCCCCCGTGCCTTCCTTGACCCTGGAAGGTGCCACTCCCACTGTCCTTTCC
TAATAAAATGAGGAAATTGCATCGCATTGTCTGAGTAGGTGTCATTCTATTCTGGGGGGTGGGGTGGGGC
AGGACAGCAAGGGGGAGGATTGGGAAGACAATAGCAGGCATGCTGGGGATGCGGTGGGCTCTATGGCTTC
TGAGGCGGAAAGAACCAGCTGGGGCTCTAGGGGGTATCCCC
[124 nt withheld, positions 1302-1425]
C
[91 nt withheld, positions 1427-1517]
A
[49 nt withheld, positions 1519-1567]
CCTTTGACGTTGGAGTCCACGTTCTTT
[37 nt withheld, positions 1595-1631]
ACCCTATCTCGGTCTATTCTTTTGATTTATAAGGGATTTTGCCGATTTCGGCCTATTGGTTAAAAAATGA
GCTGATTTAACAAAAATTTAACGCGAATTAATTCTGTGGAATGTGTGTCAGTTAGGGTGTGGAAAGTCCC
CAGGCTCCCCAGCAGGCAGAAGTATGCAAAGCATGCATCTCAATTAGTCAGCAACCAGGTGTGGAAAGTC
CCCAGGCTCCCCAGCAGGCAGAAGTATGCAAAGCATGCATCTCAATTAGTCAGCAACCATAGTCCCGCCC
CTAACTCCGCCCATCCCGCCCCTAACTCCGCCCAGTTCCGCCCATTCTCCGCCCCATGGCTGACTAATTT
TTTTTATTTATGCAGAGGCCGAGGCCGCCTCTGCCTCTGAGCTATTCCAGAAGTAGTGAGGAGGCTTTTT
TGGAGGCCTAGGCTTTTGCAAAAAGCTCCCGGGAGCTTGTATATCCATTTTCGGATCTGATCAAGAGACA
GGATGAGGATCGTTTCGCATGATTGAACAAGATGGATTGCACGCAGGTTCTCCGGCCGCTTGGGTGGAGA
GGCTATTCGGCTATGACTGGGCACAACAGACAATCGGCTGCTCTGATGCCGCCGTGTTCCGGCTGTCAGC
GCAGGGGCGCCCGGTTCTTTTTGTCAAGACCGACCTGTCCGGTGCCCTGAATGAACTGCAGGACGAGGCA
GCGCGGCTATCGTGGCTGGCCACGACGGGCGTTCCTTGCGCAGCTGTGCTCGACGTTGTCACTGAAGCGG
GAAGGGACTGGCTGCTATTGGGCGAAGTGCCGGGGCAGGATCTCCTGTCATCTCACCTTGCTCCTGCCGA
GAAAGTATCCATCATGGCTGATGCAATGCGGCGGCTGCATACGCTTGATCCGGCTACCTGCCCATTCGAC
CACCAAGCGAAACATCGCATCGAGCGAGCACGTACTCGGATGGAAGCCGGTCTTGTCGATCAGGATGATC
TGGACGAAGAGCATCAGGGGCTCGCGCCAGCCGAACTGTTCGCCAGGCTCAAGGCGCGCATGCCCGACGG
CGAGGATCTCGTCGTGACCCATGGCGATGCCTGCTTGCCGAATATCATGGTGGAAAATGGCCGCTTTTCT
GGATTCATCGACTGTGGCCGGCTGGGTGTGGCGGACCGCTATCAGGACATAGCGTTGGCTACCCGTGATA
TTGCTGAAGAGCTTGGCGGCGAATGGGCTGACCGCTTCCTCGTGCTTTACGGTATCGCCGCTCCCGATTC
GCAGCGCATCGCCTTCTATCGCCTTCTTGACGAGTTCTTCTGAGCGGGACTCTGGGGTTCGAAATGACCG
ACCAAGCGACGCCCAACCTGCCATCACGAGATTTCGATTCCACCGCCGCCTTCTATGAAAGGTTGGGCTT
CGGAATCGTTTTCCGGGACGCCGGCTGGATGATCCTCCAGCGCGGGGATCTCATGCTGGAGTTCTTCGCC
CACCCCAACTTGTTTATTGCAGCTTATAATGGTTACAAATAAAGCAATAGCATCACAAATTTCACAAATA
AAGCATTTTTTTCACTGCATTCTAGTTGTGGTTTGTCCAAACTCATCAATGTATCTTATCATGTCTGTAT
ACCGTCGACCTCTAGCTAGAGCTTGGCGTAATCATGGTCATAGCTGTTTCCTGTGTGAAATTGTTATCCG
CTCACAATTCCACACAACATACGAGCCGGAAGCATAAAGTGTAAAGCCTGGGGTGCCTAATGAGTGAGCT
AACTCACATTAATTGCGTTGCGCTCACTGCCCGCTTTCCAGTCGGGAAACCTGTCGTGCCAGCTGCATTA
ATGAATCGGCCAACGCGCGGGGAGAGGCGGTTTGCGTATTGGGCGCTCTTCCGCTTCCTCGCTCACTGAC
TCGCTGCGCTCGGTCGTTCGGCTGCGGCGAGCGGTATCAGCTCACTCAAAGGCGGTAATACGGTTATCCA
CAGAATCAGGGGATAACGCAGGAAAGAACATGTGAGCAAAAGGCCAGCAAAAGGCCAGGAACCGTAAAAA
GGCCGCGTTGCTGGCGTTTTTCCATAGGCTCCGCCCCCCTGACGAGCATCACAAAAATCGACGCTCAAGT
CAGAGGTGGCGAAACCCGACAGGACTATAAAGATACCAGGCGTTTCCCCCTGGAAGCTCCCTCGTGCGCT
CTCCTGTTCCGACCCTGCCGCTTACCGGATACCTGTCCGCCTTTCTCCCTTCGGGAAGCGTGGCGCTTTC
TCATAGCTCACGCTGTAGGTATCTCAGTTCGGTGTAGGTCGTTCGCTCCAAGCTGGGCTGTGTGCACGAA
CCCCCCGTTCAGCCCGACCGCTGCGCCTTATCCGGTAACTATCGTCTTGAGTCCAACCCGGTAAGACACG
ACTTATCGCCACTGGCAGCAGCCACTGGTAACAGGATTAGCAGAGCGAGGTATGTAGGCGGTGCTACAGA
GTTCTTGAAGTGGTGGCCTAACTACGGCTACACTAGAAGAACAGTATTTGGTATCTGCGCTCTGCTGAAG
CCAGTTACCTTCGGAAAAAGAGTTGGTAGCTCTTGATCCGGCAAACAAACCACCGCTGGTAGCGGTGGTT
TTTTTGTTTGCAAGCAGCAGATTACGCGCAGAAAAAAAGGATCTCAAGAAGATCCTTTGATCTTTTCTAC
GGGGTCTGACGCTCAGTGGAACGAAAACTCACGTTAAGGGATTTTGGTCATGAGATTATCAAAAAGGATC
TTCACCTAGATCCTTTTAAATTAAAAATGAAGTTTTAAATCAATCTAAAGTATATATGAGTAAACTTGGT
CTGACAGTTACCAATGCTTAATCAGTGAGGCACCTATCTCAGCGATCTGTCTATTTCGTTCATCCATAGT
TGCCTGACTCCCCGTCGTGTAGATAACTACGATACGGGAGGGCTTACCATCTGGCCCCAGTGCTGCAATG
ATACCGCGAGACCCACGCTCACCGGCTCCAGATTTATCAGCAATAAACCAGCCAGCCGGAAGGGCCGAGC
GCAGAAGTGGTCCTGCAACTTTATCCGCCTCCATCCAGTCTATTAATTGTTGCCGGGAAGCTAGAGTAAG
TAGTTCGCCAGTTAATAGTTTGCGCAACGTTGTTGCCATTGCTACAGGCATCGTGGTGTCACGCTCGTCG
TTTGGTATGGCTTCATTCAGCTCCGGTTCCCAACGATCAAGGCGAGTTACATGATCCCCCATGTTGTGCA
AAAAAGCGGTTAGCTCCTTCGGTCCTCCGATCGTTGTCAGAAGTAAGTTGGCCGCAGTGTTATCACTCAT
GGTTATGGCAGCACTGCATAATTCTCTTACTGTCATGCCATCCGTAAGATGCTTTTCTGTGACTGGTGAG
TACTCAACCAAGTCATTCTGAGAATAGTGTATGCGGCGACCGAGTTGCTCTTGCCCGGCGTCAATACGGG
ATAATACCGCGCCACATAGCAGAACTTTAAAAGTGCTCATCATTGGAAAACGTTCTTCGGGGCGAAAACT
CTCAAGGATCTTACCGCTGTTGAGATCCAGTTCGATGTAACCCACTCGTGCACCCAACTGATCTTCAGCA
TCTTTTACTTTCACCAGCGTTTCTGGGTGAGCAAAAACAGGAAGGCAAAATGCCGCAAAAAAGGGAATAA
GGGCGACACGGAAATGTTGAATACTCATACTCTTCCTTTTTCAATATTATTGAAGCATTTATCAGGGTTA
TTGTCTCATGAGCGGATACATATTTGAATGTATTTAGAAAAATAAACAAATAGGGGTTCCGCGCACATTT
CCCCGAAAAGTGCCACCTGACGTCGACGGATCGGGAGATCTCCCGATCCCCTATGGTGCACTCTCAGTAC
AATCTGCTCTGATGCCGCATAGTTAAGCCAGTATCTGCTCCCTGCTTGTGTGTTGGAGGTCGCTGAGTAG
TGCGCGAGCAAAATTTAAGCTACAACAAGGCAAGGCTTGACCGACAATTGCATGAAGAATCTGCTTAGGG
TTAGGCGTTTTGCGCTGCTTCGCGATGTACGGGCCAGATATACGCGTTGACATTGATTATTGACTAGTTA
TTAATAGTAATCAATTACGGGGTCATTAGTTCATAGCCCATATATGGAGTTCCGCGTTACATAACTTACG
GTAAATGGCCCGCCTGGCTGACCGCCCAACGACCCCCGCCCATTGACGTCAATAATGACGTATGTTCCCA
TAGTAACGCCAATAGGGACTTTCCATTGACGTCAATGGGTGGAGTATTTACGGTAAACTGCCCACTTGGC
AGTACATCAAGTGTATCATATGCCAAGTACGCCCCCTATTGACGTCAATGACGGTAAATGGCCCGCCTGG
CATTATGCCCAGTACATGACCTTATGGGACTTTCCTACTTGGCAGTACATCTACGTATTAGTCATCGCTA
TTACCATGGTGATGCGGTTTTGGCAGTACATCAATGGGCGTGGATAGCGGTTTGACTCACGGGGATTTCC
AAGTCTCCACCCCATTGACGTCAATGGGAGTTTGTTTTGGCACCAAAATCAACGGGACTTTCCAAAATGT
CGTAACAACTCCGCCCCATTGACGCAAATGGGCGGTAGGCGTGTACGGTGGGAGGTCTATATAAGCAGAG
CTCTCTGGCTAACTAGAGAACCCACTGCTTACTGGCTTATCGAAATTAATACGACTCACTATAGGGAGAC
CCAAGCTTGCGGCCGCCACC
Features (pLannotate 1.2.2; 26 found; start..end, strand, type, name):
     16..36      +  CDS            capTEV™ (fragment): composite tag for in vivo biotinylation, TEV protease cleavage, and 6xHis tagging
     37..69      +  CDS            T7 tag (gene 10 leader): leader peptide from bacteriophage T7 gene 10 promotes efficient translation in E. coli
     73..96      +  CDS            Xpress™ tag: Xpress™ epitope tag, including an enterokinase recognition and cleavage site
    103..126     +  CDS            calmodulin (fragment): calcium-binding protein
    220..936     +  CDS            mVenus: mVenus is a basic (constitutively fluorescent) yellow fluorescent protein published in 2006, derived from Aequorea victoria. It is reported to be a rapidly-maturing monomer with moderate acid sensitivity.
    943..969     +  CDS            NES: nuclear export signal from the HIV Rev protein (Fischer et al., 1995)
    988..1006    -  promoter       SP6 promoter: promoter for bacteriophage SP6 RNA polymerase
   1032..1256    +  polyA_signal   bGH poly(A) signal: bovine growth hormone polyadenylation signal
   1260..1281    +  promoter       SV40 promoter (fragment): SV40 enhancer and early promoter
   1302..1730    +  rep_origin     f1 ori (sequence partly withheld): f1 bacteriophage origin of replication; arrow indicates direction of (+) strand synthesis
   1744..2073    +  promoter       SV40 promoter: SV40 enhancer and early promoter
   2140..2931    +  CDS            neo: KKA2_KLEPN - Also known as kan, nptII. Experimental evidence at protein level: Swiss-Prot protein existence level 1. Resistance to kanamycin, neomycin, paromomycin, ribostamycin, butirosin and gentamicin B. From Klebsiella pneumoniae.
   2955..3113    +  CDS            ble (fragment): BLE_KLEPN - Experimental evidence at protein level: Swiss-Prot protein existence level 1. Binding protein with a strong affinity to the bleomycin family of antibiotics. Binds to CL990; an antimitotic-antibiotic compound. From Klebsiella pneumoniae.
   3108..3229    +  polyA_signal   SV40 poly(A) signal: SV40 polyadenylation signal
   3302..3318    -  protein_bind   lac operator: The lac repressor binds to the lac operator to inhibit transcription in E. coli. This inhibition can be relieved by adding lactose or isopropyl-β-D-thiogalactopyranoside (IPTG). lac repressor encoded by lacI
   3326..3356    -  promoter       lac promoter: promoter for the E. coli lac operon
   3371..3392    -  protein_bind   CAP binding site: CAP binding activates transcription in the presence of cAMP. E. coli catabolite activator protein
   3405..3497    -  CDS            lacI (fragment): lac repressor; lacI; The lac repressor binds to the lac operator to inhibit transcription in E. coli. This inhibition can be relieved by adding lactose or isopropyl-β-D-thiogalactopyranoside (IPTG).
   3680..4268    -  rep_origin     ori: high-copy-number ColE1/pMB1/pBR322/pUC origin of replication
   4439..5299    -  CDS            AmpR: β-lactamase; bla; confers resistance to ampicillin, carbenicillin, and related antibiotics
   5300..5404    -  promoter       AmpR promoter: bla
   5463..5515    -  misc_feature   bom (fragment): basis of mobility region from pBR322
   5670..6049    +  enhancer       CMV enhancer: human cytomegalovirus immediate early enhancer
   6050..6253    +  promoter       CMV promoter: human cytomegalovirus (CMV) immediate early promoter
   6249..6282    +  LTR            5' LTR (truncated) (fragment): truncated 5' long terminal repeat (LTR) from HIV-1
   6298..6316    +  promoter       T7 promoter: promoter for bacteriophage T7 RNA polymerase
