[The description below was written by a language model from this plasmid's Addgene catalogue record and pLannotate feature annotations shown in this document.]
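Description:
pcDNA3-ERKsub(TA)DD-Venus-NES is a mammalian expression plasmid built on the pcDNA3 backbone, about 6.3 kb in total. It encodes the negative-control version of the C-terminal, substrate-bearing half of a bimolecular ERK kinase activity reporter (bimEKAR). It is maintained in E. coli through a high-copy ColE1/pUC-type origin with ampicillin resistance. An SV40 promoter-driven neomycin phosphotransferase cassette with an SV40 polyadenylation signal allows G418 selection of transfected mammalian cells. An f1 origin is also present, as are T7 and SP6 phage promoters flanking the cloning region.

The payload, cloned between BamHI and EcoRI, is transcribed from the CMV immediate-early enhancer/promoter and terminated by the bovine growth hormone polyadenylation signal. The open reading frame begins with backbone-derived 6xHis, T7 gene 10 leader and Xpress epitope tags. These are followed by an ERK substrate peptide joined to what the "DD" in the name presumably denotes as a docking domain, then the yellow fluorescent protein Venus, and finally an HIV Rev-type nuclear export signal that confines the protein to the cytosol. The catalogue lists the insert as synthetic with budding-yeast-derived content, but the feature table does not annotate the substrate segment itself. Short hits to calmodulin, capTEV and an HIV LTR are fragmentary matches and probably not functional parts.

In this variant the phosphoacceptor threonine of the substrate is changed to alanine, so ERK cannot phosphorylate it. Co-expressed with the complementary N-terminal bimEKAR fragment, which is supplied on a separate construct, it serves as a non-responsive control. This control shows that signal changes seen with the wild-type reporter depend on ERK phosphorylation in the cytosolic compartment.
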