Addgene plasmid #84631: pcDNA3-ERKsub(TA)DD-Venus-NES
Purpose: Encodes negative-control C-terminal (substrate) fragment of bimolecular ERK activity reporter (bimEKAR); cytosol targeted
Depositing lab: Jin Zhang. Depositing organization: University of California, San Diego (UCSD). Publication: Visualization of Compartmentalized Kinase Activity Dynamics Using Adaptable BimKARs. Depry C, Mehta S, Li R, Zhang J. Chem Biol. 2015 Nov 19;22(11):1470-9. doi: 10.1016/j.chembiol.2015.10.004. Epub 2015 Nov 5. PubMed 26548610.
Backbone
  Vector backbone: pcDNA3
  Backbone manufacturer: Invitrogen
  Backbone size w/o insert (bp): 5500
  Total vector size (bp): 6342
  Vector type: Mammalian Expression
  Selectable markers: Neomycin (select with G418)
Growth in bacteria
  Bacterial resistance: Ampicillin, 100 μg/mL
  Growth temperature: 37°C
  Growth strain: DH5alpha
  Copy number: High Copy
Gene/Insert
  Gene/Insert name: ERKsub(TA)DD-Venus-NES (alt name: bimEKAR(TA)-C)
  Species: S. cerevisiae (budding yeast), Synthetic
  Insert size (bp): 834
  Mutation: Mutated target Thr residue to Ala.
  Promoter: CMV
  Tag / fusion protein: Venus (C terminal on insert); Nuclear export signal (NES) (C terminal on insert); 6xHis (N terminal on backbone); T7 tag (gene 10 leader) (N terminal on backbone); Xpress(TM) tag
  Cloning method: Restriction Enzyme; 5′ cloning site BamHI (not destroyed); 3′ cloning site EcoRI (not destroyed)
  Sequencing primers: 5′ T7 forward; 3′ BGH reverse
Terms and licenses: Academic/Nonprofit Terms; Industry Terms: Not Available to Industry
How to cite: pcDNA3-ERKsub(TA)DD-Venus-NES was a gift from Jin Zhang (Addgene plasmid # 84631 ; http://n2t.net/addgene:84631 ; RRID:Addgene_84631)
